Addgene plasmid #32864: SUV420H2
Purpose: Bacterial expression for structure determination; may not be full ORF
Depositing lab: Cheryl Arrowsmith. Depositing organization: University of Toronto.
Backbone
  Vector backbone: pET28-MHL
  Backbone manufacturer: Structural Genomics Consortium (Addgene plasmid 26096)
  Backbone size w/o insert (bp): 7325
  Vector type: Bacterial Expression
Growth in bacteria
  Bacterial resistance: Kanamycin, 50 μg/mL
  Growth temperature: 37°C
  Growth strain: DH5alpha
  Copy number: Low Copy
Gene/Insert
  Gene/Insert name: SUV420H2 (alt names: PDB: 3RQ4; suppressor of variegation 4-20 homolog 2, methyltransferase domain)
  Species: H. sapiens (human)
  Insert size (bp): 741
  Entrez Gene: KMT5C (a.k.a. SUV420H2, Suv4-20h2)
  Tag / fusion protein: His tag (with TEV protease) (N terminal on backbone)
  Cloning method: Ligation Independent Cloning
  Sequencing primers: 5′ T7; 3′ T7-term
Terms and licenses: Academic/Nonprofit Terms; Industry Terms: Not Available to Industry
Depositor comments: PDB: 3RQ4. http://www.thesgc.org/structures/3RQ4/
How to cite: SUV420H2 was a gift from Cheryl Arrowsmith (Addgene plasmid # 32864 ; http://n2t.net/addgene:32864 ; RRID:Addgene_32864)
