[The description below was written by a language model from this plasmid's Addgene catalogue record.]
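Description:
SUV420H2 is a bacterial expression plasmid built on the pET28-MHL backbone, a pET28-derived vector designed for ligation-independent cloning in structural genomics work. It carries kanamycin resistance for selection and is recorded as a low-copy plasmid propagated in a standard E. coli cloning strain. No feature table accompanies the record, so the origin of replication and the promoter are not explicitly listed. However, the T7 and T7-terminator sequencing primers are consistent with the usual pET arrangement, in which the insert sits between a T7 promoter and T7 terminator and is expressed in hosts that supply T7 RNA polymerase.

The insert is a 741 bp fragment of human SUV420H2 (current gene symbol KMT5C, suppressor of variegation 4-20 homolog 2), described as covering the methyltransferase domain. The record cautions that this may not be the full open reading frame, and the insert is best regarded as a domain construct chosen for crystallography rather than a full-length clone. The backbone fuses an N-terminal His tag to the insert, followed by a TEV protease recognition site. This allows the recombinant protein to be captured by metal-affinity chromatography and the tag then cleaved off to leave near-native protein.

The stated purpose is bacterial expression for structure determination, and the depositor links the construct to a deposited crystal structure of this domain. It would also suit production of purified catalytic domain for biochemical or enzymatic studies of this methyltransferase, although the record does not list such uses.
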