>Addgene plasmid #32864 | SUV420H2 | depositor partial sequence | sequence record 38650 | insert
GGGCCCGACAGAGTGACAGCACGAGAACTGTGCGAGAACGACGACCTGGCCACCAGCCTCGTCCTGGACC
CCTACCTCGGTTTCCGCACCCATAAGATGAACGTCAGCCCTGTGCCCCCCCTGCGGCGACAGCAGCACCT
GCGCTCAGCGCTGGAAACTTTCCTGAGGCAGCGGGACCTGGAGGCTGCGTACCGGGCCCTGACGCTGGGA
GGCTGGACGGCCCGCTACTTCCAGAGCCGGGGCCCGCGGCAGGAGGCTGCCCTCAAGACCCACGTCTATC
GCTACCTCCGTGCCTTCCTGCCGGAAAGTGGCTTTACCATCCTGCCCTGCACGCGCTACTCCATGGAGAC
CAACGGGGCCAAGATCGTGTCCACTCGTGCTTGGAAAAAGAATGAGAAGCT
