>Addgene plasmid #32864 | SUV420H2 | addgene partial sequence | sequence record 42349 | T7 5'-TAATACGACTCACTATAGGG-3'
CTCTGAATATTTTGTTTAACTTTAAGAAGGAGATATACCATGCATCATCATCATCATCACAGCAGCGGCA
GAGAAAACTTGTATTTCCAGGGCGGGCCCGACAGAGTGACAGCACGAGAACTGTGCGAGAACGACGACCT
GGCCACCAGCCTCGTCCTGGACCCCTACCTCGGTTTCCGCACCCATAAGATGAACGTCAGCCCTGTGCCC
CCCCTGCGGCGACAGCAGCACCTGCGCTCAGCGCTGGAAACTTTCCTGAGGCAGCGGGACCTGGAGGCTG
CGTACCGGGCCCTGACGCTGGGAGGCTGGACGGCCCGCTACTTCCAGAGCCGGGGCCCGCGGCAGGAGGC
TGCCCTCAAGACCCACGTCTATCGCTACCTCCGTGCCTTCCTGCCGGAAAGTGGCTTTACCATCCTGCCC
TGCACGCGCTACTCCATGGAGACCAACGGGGCCAAGATCGTGTCCACTCGTGCTTGGAAAAAGAATGAGA
AGCTGGAGCTGCTGGTGGGCTGCATTGCAGAGCTGCGGGAGGCAGATGAGGGGCTGCTGAGGGCCGGTGA
GAATGACTTCAGCATCATGTACTCAACCCGCAAGCGGAGTGCTCAGCTGTGGCTGGGCCCAGCCGCCTTC
ATCAACCATGACTGCAAACCCAACTGCAAGTTTGTGCCTGCAGATGGGAACGCAGCCTGCGTGAAGGTGC
TCCGGGACATTGAGCCTGGGGACGAGGTGACATGCTTCTACGGCGAGGGCTTCTTCGGCGAGAAGAATGA
GCACTGTGAATGCCACACCTGTGAGAGGAAAGGTGAAGGAGCTTTCCGAACCAGGCCTAGGGAGTGATGA
CGAAGCTTGCGGCCGCACTCGAGCACCACCACCACCACCACTG
